>Addgene plasmid #97124 | Tol2-lyzC-microRNA 216a-Dendra2 | addgene full sequence | sequence record 182664 | Addgene NGS Result
CTTGTGTCCTTCTAAGGTCTGTTTGTGGTTTAAGCTGTTTGTTGACACACGCTTGTCATCTCCATTTTTC
TGTGAAGTTATTGTCAGTTTATTGCACACTGGGTTGCATTAAGCTGCAGTTTTTTCACAACAGTTTTCCA
CATTGTAACAGTCAGTCTCCAAATTATTCCATCAGTCCTCAAATTTAGTCATTTGAGGCCATGAAAACAC
TTAAAACTACATGAAGGTAGTTTGGCATTAGGTTTTAGACTTGTTCTTGTTTGGCATATTGCAACCTGTG
TAAAAATGATTTGATTTTTATTTTTTTTTTTTTTTTTTCAGAAAGAAACGGTCCAAAAAGAGTTATGTGA
ACATTTATCCATGTGTTTAATGTTTTTTAAATTAAAAAAAAACATTTTTATTAAACCACTTGTGACTAAA
CCTTTTTTAGTTATTCTATTTTGTGACGAGTCTGAATGGCCAAAGTACTCTTGAATCCAAAATCTTTATA
GTAAAATGTTTAATCTTACTTGCAGTGTTGGGTATAATTTGTAACAAAGTTGAATTCCATATCTGCTGAG
TGAAAAAGTAAAGTAAGAGATTGCTGTAAATATTTAGGTTATTTATTTATTAATACAATATAGAAAGTAA
CAAAACACAATGTAAAAAATCAATAAAGAAAGTAAATATTAAAAGTAATGATAAACTAATGATGTAAACA
ATATTAGCAACAAAGTTTGTACAATTCAGGGAGGGTAAAGAATTTCACCTAATAGTCAAACTCTGTATTA
AATAATATAAAATCTTTGTTCTTAGTCTGAAGAGGAGACTGTGAGAGAAAGCTTACTGGTTGTTAAATTA
GAAAATTTGTAACTTGCAGATTAAAATGATTTAAATAATTTTATAAAGGCCATGTTTGAAACAAATGTAA
AAACATAATAAATGTTAAGAATTTCAGATATTGAGATTTTACAATTTAAAAAAAGCAATAAAGTAATAGC
AGAGACCTACACTCTTAAAGTAAATTACCCAACTCTGCTTACTAGTAACTTTTGGAATAGTTACTAGTAT
CCATTGAACAAATACTAGAATCTAATTAAATTGTGTGAGTGTCCAATGAAAAGATTCTTGTATTTAAAAC
AGTACCAGTATCTATATATGTACAAAATTTAGTGCTAGCAAAATGCAAATAAATACTACTGCATATAATG
GATTGCATTGTAAATCGACTCGCCATAATACATTTATTTCCTATTTTTACTTTTAACAAAAAATAAGTTC
ACTGAGTATTTCATGTCATTAAATCGCATTAAACCTCTTGCATGCTTTATGTACACTAGTGCAGTTCGCT
AAATGACCACCGGTGTCACTAATAACACGATCGTTTCTGAATTCTGCATTAAACGCCATTTATACGTTGC
TCTTATTAGTAAACAATTTCTCCATCATGAGCTCGACCAGTATTGCATATTTCATCCTCTTAAATCCAGA
GTTGTTTCTTTTAATCACTTTCTCTTCATGATAAAAGCAGTTTTTGGTTTTCAGAAGTTTACAACAAACC
CAGTCAGTTATTGCCTCAGCAAACACTGGAGCAACTGCACACTTGTGAAAAGCTTCTTGCGAAACACAAA
CCTTTCTCTGGACTTATAAATAAAGGCATTCAGCAGCTCCACCATACACCTCCACTGGTCTTGATAAAGC
AGATATCAGCAGTGATACAGGTACCGCCACCATGGATGAGGAAATCGCTGCCCTGGTCGTTGACAACGGC
TCCGGTATGTGCAAAGCCGGTTTTGCTGGAGATGATGCCCCTCGTGCTGTTTTCCCCTCCATTGTTGGAC
GACCCAGACATCAGGTACATTTAATAAACCATCCTAATAACATGTTAATCATATTGAACCACATTAAACT
CTCATTTGTGCATTTTACATCTTTTAAAACCGATTTATATTCGTTTTTAGATAATGAAGTTTATTAAAGT
GTTAATTCACAGCTTTATTGCTTGTTTTGAGAATCTGCTTGCATAAGTGATTTTTAAACTTGATCTGATT
TTCGTTTGTTTCGAAGTTCTTCAGCTTTGAAAGTCAGATCTTCAATTCACAGCCATGCCATAGTTTTAGG
ATACAGTATAAGTAGACGAATTGGGATGCATCGTAGATTTTATGCTGTGTTTGTTATGGTTTTTCAGTGG
TAGAGATTTTCAGAGTATTATTAGGGTTATAGTCAGTGTCAGGTTTATTTATCGTCAGCGTGATGGGCAA
AAAACAGCTGGCAGTACGGGCTTAAACATCTGTACGCCCCCTGCTGGAGTAACCTGCTATTGAGCAGCTG
ATTTTTGGCATAATCTCAGCTGGCAACTGTGAGTAGTGTTTTCATCCCTCTCACAGGCGCTGCTGGGGTT
CTGTCACACACAGCACCTGCAAAACAAGACAAAATATCATCAAAGAGAAGAGGGAAACCTGTGGAAAAAA
GTTAAACTGTGGTATGGAATGTTTATAATTTATTAGTTCACCCACTTCAGTTTCTCTGGCGCTGCTGGAA
GCCTGAGCTGCATGAGAGCCAACTGCTGTTACTCTCGCCCAGAAATCTGCGCCAACATGGACACACCCAG
TGGAGCAAGCCATCTGATTTTCATGGTCAGATTGTAAAGAAGCAATTACTCTTGGACAGTTTAAGCAGAA
AAGCCACCAAGTCAAGTCACTGGTCATATGATGAACTCGAAGATCTAATAAAAGTTAATTTAAGCGTTCA
TTACAATAAATTCAAGTGAATCTGTTTTAAGCTAGCCTTTAACGTTTTTAAATTCCTTCAAACAAATTAG
TTCCTCTTTGCAGTTCCTCATTTCTCGGTGAGCTGGTGCTTTAATCCCTTTACTTTTTCTTCCTCTAGGG
AGTGATGGTTGGCATGGGACGAATTAATTCCTGCAGCCCGGGGGTACCGGTCGCCACCATGAACACCCCG
GGAATTAACCTGATCAAGGAGGACATGCGCGTGAAGGTGCACATGGAGGGCAACGTGAACGGCCACGCCT
TCGTGATCGAGGGCGAGGGCAAGGGCAAGCCCTACGAGGGCACCCAGACCGCCAACCTGACCGTGAAGGA
GGGCGCCCCCCTGCCCTTCAGCTACGACATCCTGACCACCGCCGTGCACTACGGCAACCGGGTGTTCACC
AAGTACCCCGAGGACATCCCCGACTACTTCAAGCAGAGCTTCCCCGAGGGCTACAGCTGGGAGCGCACCA
TGACCTTCGAGGACAAGGGCATCTGCACCATCCGCAGCGACATCAGCCTGGAGGGCGACTGCTTCTTCCA
GAACGTGCGCTTCAAGGGCACCAACTTCCCCCCCAACGGCCCCGTGATGCAGAAGAAAACCCTGAAGTGG
GAGCCCAGCACCGAGAAGCTGCACGTGCGCGACGGCCTGCTGGTGGGCAACATCAACATGGCCCTGCTGC
TGGAGGGCGGCGGCCACTACCTGTGCGACTTCAAGACCACCTACAAGGCCAAGAAGGTGGTGCAGCTGCC
CGACGCCCACTTCGTGGACCACCGCATCGAGATCCTGGGCAACGACAGCGACTACAACAAGGTGAAGCTG
TACGAGCACGCCGTGGCCCGCTACAGCCCCCTGCCCAGCCAGGTGTGGTAATCTAGATCATAATCAGCCA
TACCACATTTGTAGAGGTTTTACTTGCTTTAAAAAACCTCCCACACCTCCCCCTGAACCTGAAACATAAA
ATGAATGCAATTGTTGTTGTTAACTTGTTTATTGCAGCTTATAATGGTTACAAATAAAGCAATAGCATCA
CAAATTTCACAAATAAAGCATTTTTTTCACTGCATTCTAGTTGTGGTTTGTCCAAACTCATCAATGTATC
TTAAGGCGTAAATTGTAAGCGTTAATATTTTGTTAAAATTCGCGTTAAATTTTTGTTAAATCAGCTCATT
TTTTAACCAATAGGCCGAAATCGGCGGATCCTGCGGCCGCAAGGGAAAATAGAATGAAGTGATCTCCAAA
AAATAAGTACTTTTTGACTGTAAATAAAATTGTAAGGAGTAAAAAGTACTTTTTTTTCTAAAAAAATGTA
ATTAAGTAAAAGTAAAAGTATTGATTTTTAATTGTACTCAAGTAAAGTAAAAATCCCCAAAAATAATACT
TAAGTACAGTAATCAAGTAAAATTACTCAAGTACTTTACACCTCTGGTTCTTGACCCCCTACCTTCAGCA
AGCCCAGCAGATCCACTAGATCTTTTGTTCCCTTTAGTGAGGGTTAATTGCGCGCTTGGCGTAATCATGG
TCATAGCTGTTTCCTGTGTGAAATTGTTATCCGCTCACAATTCCACACAACATACGAGCCGGAAGCATAA
AGTGTAAAGCCTGGGGTGCCTAATGAGTGAGCTAACTCACATTAATTGCGTTGCGCTCACTGCCCGCTTT
CCAGTCGGGAAACCTGTCGTGCCAGCTGCATTAATGAATCGGCCAACGCGCGGGGAGAGGCGGTTTGCGT
ATTGGGCGCTCTTCCGCTTCCTCGCTCACTGACTCGCTGCGCTCGGTCGTTCGGCTGCGGCGAGCGGTAT
CAGCTCACTCAAAGGCGGTAATACGGTTATCCACAGAATCAGGGGATAACGCAGGAAAGAACATGTGAGC
AAAAGGCCAGCAAAAGGCCAGGAACCGTAAAAAGGCCGCGTTGCTGGCGTTTTTCCATAGGCTCCGCCCC
CCTGACGAGCATCACAAAAATCGACGCTCAAGTCAGAGGTGGCGAAACCCGACAGGACTATAAAGATACC
AGGCGTTTCCCCCTGGAAGCTCCCTCGTGCGCTCTCCTGTTCCGACCCTGCCGCTTACCGGATACCTGTC
CGCCTTTCTCCCTTCGGGAAGCGTGGCGCTTTCTCATAGCTCACGCTGTAGGTATCTCAGTTCGGTGTAG
GTCGTTCGCTCCAAGCTGGGCTGTGTGCACGAACCCCCCGTTCAGCCCGACCGCTGCGCCTTATCCGGTA
ACTATCGTCTTGAGTCCAACCCGGTAAGACACGACTTATCGCCACTGGCAGCAGCCACTGGTAACAGGAT
TAGCAGAGCGAGGTATGTAGGCGGTGCTACAGAGTTCTTGAAGTGGTGGCCTAACTACGGCTACACTAGA
AGAACAGTATTTGGTATCTGCGCTCTGCTGAAGCCAGTTACCTTCGGAAAAAGAGTTGGTAGCTCTTGAT
CCGGCAAACAAACCACCGCTGGTAGCGGTGGTTTTTTTGTTTGCAAGCAGCAGATTACGCGCAGAAAAAA
AGGATCTCAAGAAGATCCTTTGATCTTTTCTACGGGGTCTGACGCTCAGTGGAACGAAAACTCACGTTAA
GGGATTTTGGTCATGAGATTATCAAAAAGGATCTTCACCTAGATCCTTTTAAATTAAAAATGAAGTTTTA
AATCAATCTAAAGTATATATGAGTAAACTTGGTCTGACAGTTACCAATGCTTAATCAGTGAGGCACCTAT
CTCAGCGATCTGTCTATTTCGTTCATCCATAGTTGCCTGACTCCCCGTCGTGTAGATAACTACGATACGG
GAGGGCTTACCATCTGGCCCCAGTGCTGCAATGATACCGCGAGACCCACGCTCACCGGCTCCAGATTTAT
CAGCAATAAACCAGCCAGCCGGAAGGGCCGAGCGCAGAAGTGGTCCTGCAACTTTATCCGCCTCCATCCA
GTCTATTAATTGTTGCCGGGAAGCTAGAGTAAGTAGTTCGCCAGTTAATAGTTTGCGCAACGTTGTTGCC
ATTGCTACAGGCATCGTGGTGTCACGCTCGTCGTTTGGTATGGCTTCATTCAGCTCCGGTTCCCAACGAT
CAAGGCGAGTTACATGATCCCCCATGTTGTGCAAAAAAGCGGTTAGCTCCTTCGGTCCTCCGATCGTTGT
CAGAAGTAAGTTGGCCGCAGTGTTATCACTCATGGTTATGGCAGCACTGCATAATTCTCTTACTGTCATG
CCATCCGTAAGATGCTTTTCTGTGACTGGTGAGTACTCAACCAAGTCATTCTGAGAATAGTGTATGCGGC
GACCGAGTTGCTCTTGCCCGGCGTCAATACGGGATAATACCGCGCCACATAGCAGAACTTTAAAAGTGCT
CATCATTGGAAAACGTTCTTCGGGGCGAAAACTCTCAAGGATCTTACCGCTGTTGAGATCCAGTTCGATG
TAACCCACTCGTGCACCCAACTGATCTTCAGCATCTTTTACTTTCACCAGCGTTTCTGGGTGAGCAAAAA
CAGGAAGGCAAAATGCCGCAAAAAAGGGAATAAGGGCGACACGGAAATGTTGAATACTCATACTCTTCCT
TTTTCAATATTATTGAAGCATTTATCAGGGTTATTGTCTCATGAGCGGATACATATTTGAATGTATTTAG
AAAAATAAACAAATAGGGGTTCCGCGCACATTTCCCCGAAAAGTGCCACCTAAATTGTAAGCGTTAATAT
TTTGTTAAAATTCGCGTTAAATTTTTGTTAAATCAGCTCATTTTTTAACCAATAGGCCGAAATCGGCAAA
ATCCCTTATAAATCAAAAGAATAGACCGAGATAGGGT
[37 nt withheld, positions 6548-6584]
AAAGAACGTGGACTCCAACGTCAAAGG
[49 nt withheld, positions 6612-6660]
T
[91 nt withheld, positions 6662-6752]
CACAATGACGGCTACTACATGGTGCCATTCCTTCCTCTTTATAGGAATGGAGACTACCTCCTGTCCAACA
ATGCTCTTGGATACGAGTACGCCTACCTGTTGGACCCAGGTCATTGCACAACACCAGAAATGCCCTCTGA
TCTGCAAAAGACGTGAATATCTGTTCAGACACCCATATCCACTCTGTTCCACACAGGTCAGAGGTTTGTC
CAGGAGTTCTTGACAGAGGTGTAAAAAGTACTCAAAAATTTTACTCAAGTGAAAGTACAAGTACTTAGGG
AAAATTTTACTCAATTAAAAGTAAAAGTATCTGGCTAGAATCTTACTTGAGTAAAAGTAAAAAAGTACTC
CATTAAAATTGTACTTGAGTATTAAGGAAGTAAAAGGCTAGCAAGATCTGCTCGAGATACATTTGATTAG
AAGAGTTTGACTTGGGTTGATTATAGCAAATAGTGGAACACAAACAGATTTTGAAATATTCTTGCAAATT
TATTTATTAAATCCATTCAAATATTGTCATTTTTTGTACTGTGTAATTTATATTGATTTGCTCATACAAT
ATTTACATTTCGCTTAAACAATACACTATTATTTATATTTAAAAATAGCTATATATAAATCAAATGTATA
GCTCTTTTTTACACAATTAATCAAAGCTAAAATATTTGTCACACAAATACAGTAAGCCACTTCACAATGA
TATCTTCAAAATCTGTGCTTGACTGAATCATTTCATTTATTGTTTTGTAATTCACATTATACCTTACGTT
CTCCAGGCACAGTTTGAATTGTTGATAAATGAAGATAATACATCTGATTTAATTAGTCTCCTTTGTTTAT
AATAACTTTAATCTAATTTGATAGTAATAATTCCAGCAATACATCCATTACAATAAAAATCGCTTTTTTA
TTTTGCACATTAGTTTGCCGGTATTTGTTTAAAGTTTCACCATACTTTTAAATCATGTGCTATTTGAAAA
GGGCTGTTATGACTGGAATTAAATGTTTTTTTTTATATCAGTGTTTTAGATTGAAGTACAATATTTATAG
GTAAAATTCACCAGCATATGCTTAAAGATAGCCATGCTCCAGGTC
Features (pLannotate 1.2.2; 17 found; start..end, strand, type, name):
   1712..1834    +  CDS            actba (fragment): ACTB1_DANRE - Also known as bact, bactin1, bactzf. Experimental evidence at protein level: Swiss-Prot protein existence level 1. Actin is a highly conserved protein that polymerizes to produce filaments that form cross-linked networks in the cytoplasm of cells. Actin exists in both monomeric (G-actin) and polymeric (F-actin) forms, both forms playing key functions, such as cell motility and contraction. In addition to their role in the cytoplasmic cytoskeleton, G- and F-actin also localize in the nucleus, and regulate gene transcription and motility and repair of damaged DNA. From Danio rerio
   2305..2394    +  ncRNA          mir-216: Accession: RF00654 - microRNA mir-216
   2896..2914    -  misc_feature   MCS (fragment): pBluescript multiple cloning site
   2929..3618    +  CDS            Dendra2: Dendra2 is a photoconvertible green fluorescent protein published in 2006, derived from Dendronephthya sp.. It has high acid sensitivity.
   3626..3709    +  CDS            large T antigen (fragment): large T antigen from SV40 (simian virus 40)
   3732..3853    +  polyA_signal   SV40 poly(A) signal: SV40 polyadenylation signal
   3860..3945    -  rep_origin     M13 ori (fragment): M13 bacteriophage origin of replication; arrow indicates direction of (+) strand synthesis
   4231..4249    -  promoter       T3 promoter: promoter for bacteriophage T3 RNA polymerase
   4294..4310    -  protein_bind   lac operator: The lac repressor binds to the lac operator to inhibit transcription in E. coli. This inhibition can be relieved by adding lactose or isopropyl-β-D-thiogalactopyranoside (IPTG). lac repressor encoded by lacI
   4318..4348    -  promoter       lac promoter: promoter for the E. coli lac operon
   4363..4384    -  protein_bind   CAP binding site: CAP binding activates transcription in the presence of cAMP. E. coli catabolite activator protein
   4397..4489    -  CDS            lacI (fragment): lac repressor; lacI; The lac repressor binds to the lac operator to inhibit transcription in E. coli. This inhibition can be relieved by adding lactose or isopropyl-β-D-thiogalactopyranoside (IPTG).
   4672..5260    -  rep_origin     ori: high-copy-number ColE1/pMB1/pBR322/pUC origin of replication
   5431..6291    -  CDS            AmpR: β-lactamase; bla; confers resistance to ampicillin, carbenicillin, and related antibiotics
   6292..6396    -  promoter       AmpR promoter: bla
   6422..6752    -  rep_origin     f1 ori (fragment) (sequence partly withheld): f1 bacteriophage origin of replication; arrow indicates direction of (+) strand synthesis
   6750..6977    +  CDS            tyr (fragment) (sequence partly withheld): TYRO_ORYLA - Also known as tyro. Experimental evidence at transcript level: Swiss-Prot protein existence level 2. This is a copper-containing oxidase that functions in the formation of pigments such as melanins and other polyphenolic compounds. From Oryzias latipes (Japanese rice fish) (Japanese killifish).
