[The description below was written by a language model from this plasmid's Addgene catalogue record and pLannotate feature annotations shown in this document.]
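Description:
Tol2-lyzC-microRNA 216a-Dendra2 is a Tol2 transposon-based transgenesis plasmid for zebrafish, built to overexpress a microRNA together with a fluorescent reporter. It is maintained in E. coli as a high-copy plasmid through a ColE1/pUC-type origin and selected with ampicillin via the β-lactamase gene. Remnants of a pBluescript-style backbone are also annotated: a partial f1 origin, the lac promoter/operator region, a T3 promoter and a fragment of the multiple cloning site. The Tol2 arms are not labelled in the feature table. A short match to medaka tyrosinase next to the f1 origin probably reflects the flanking sequence of the original medaka Tol2 element, although the record does not say so.

The payload reads in one direction. A zebrafish β-actin (actba) coding fragment is followed by the mir-216 hairpin, then the Dendra2 coding sequence, a small SV40 large T antigen fragment and the SV40 polyadenylation signal. This layout suggests that the microRNA sits in actin-derived sequence upstream of Dendra2, possibly an intron, so that one transcript would yield both the processed miR-216a and the green-to-red photoconvertible protein, with fluorescence marking the cells that express the microRNA. The record does not confirm this arrangement. The plasmid name points to the lyzC (lysozyme C) promoter, commonly used for neutrophil-restricted expression in zebrafish, but this promoter is not annotated and presumably lies in the unannotated region upstream of the actin fragment.

The stated purpose is overexpression of the microRNA and Dendra2 in zebrafish. The associated publication describes a phenotypic microRNA screen of neutrophil migration, so this plasmid is likely one member of a set of microRNA constructs.
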