Addgene plasmid #97124: Tol2-lyzC-microRNA 216a-Dendra2
Purpose: overexpression of microRNA and Dendra2 in Zebrafish
Depositing lab: Qing Deng. Depositing organization: Purdue University. Publication: Phenotypical microRNA screen reveals a noncanonical role of CDK2 in regulating neutrophil migration. Hsu AY, Wang D, Liu S, Lu J, Syahirah R, Bennin DA, Huttenlocher A, Umulis DM, Wan J, Deng Q. Proc Natl Acad Sci U S A. 2019 Aug 26. pii: 1905221116. doi: 10.1073/pnas.1905221116. PubMed 31451657.
Backbone
  Vector backbone: Tol2
  Vector type: Zebrafish
Growth in bacteria
  Bacterial resistance: Ampicillin, 100 μg/mL
  Growth temperature: 37°C
  Growth strain: DH5alpha
  Copy number: High Copy
Gene/Insert
  Gene/Insert name: microRNA 216a Dendra2
  Species: D. rerio (zebrafish)
  Cloning method: Ligation Independent Cloning
Terms and licenses: Academic/Nonprofit Terms; Industry Terms: Not Available to Industry
How to cite: Tol2-lyzC-microRNA 216a-Dendra2 was a gift from Qing Deng (Addgene plasmid # 97124 ; http://n2t.net/addgene:97124 ; RRID:Addgene_97124)
